>Addgene plasmid #48761 | pLenti-CamkII-MacQ-mOrange2 | depositor full sequence | sequence record 74340 | pLenti-CamkII-MacQ-mOrange2 sequence 10865 bps
GTCGACGGATCGGGAGATCTCCCGATCCCCTATGGTGCACTCTCAGTACAATCTGCTCTGATGCCGCATA
GTTAAGCCAGTATCTGCTCCCTGCTTGTGTGTTGGAGGTCGCTGAGTAGTGCGCGAGCAAAATTTAAGCT
ACAACAAGGCAAGGCTTGACCGACAATTGCATGAAGAATCTGCTTAGGGTTAGGCGTTTTGCGCTGCTTC
GCGATGTACGGGCCAGATATACGCGTTGACATTGATTATTGACTAGTTATTAATAGTAATCAATTACGGG
GTCATTAGTTCATAGCCCATATATGGAGTTCCGCGTTACATAACTTACGGTAAATGGCCCGCCTGGCTGA
CCGCCCAACGACCCCCGCCCATTGACGTCAATAATGACGTATGTTCCCATAGTAACGCCAATAGGGACTT
TCCATTGACGTCAATGGGTGGAGTATTTACGGTAAACTGCCCACTTGGCAGTACATCAAGTGTATCATAT
GCCAAGTACGCCCCCTATTGACGTCAATGACGGTAAATGGCCCGCCTGGCATTATGCCCAGTACATGACC
TTATGGGACTTTCCTACTTGGCAGTACATCTACGTATTAGTCATCGCTATTACCATGGTGATGCGGTTTT
GGCAGTACATCAATGGGCGTGGATAGCGGTTTGACTCACGGGGATTTCCAAGTCTCCACCCCATTGACGT
CAATGGGAGTTTGTTTTGGCACCAAAATCAACGGGACTTTCCAAAATGTCGTAACAACTCCGCCCCATTG
ACGCAAATGGGCGGTAGGCGTGTACGGTGGGAGGTCTATATAAGCAGCGCGTTTTGCCTGTACTGGGTCT
CTCTGGTTAGACCAGATCTGAGCCTGGGAGCTCTCTGGCTAACTAGGGAACCCACTGCTTAAGCCTCAAT
AAAGCTTGCCTTGAGTGCTTCAAGTAGTGTGTGCCCGTCTGTTGTGTGACTCTGGTAACTAGAGATCCCT
CAGACCCTTTTAGTCAGTGTGGAAAATCTCTAGCAGTGGCGCCCGAACAGGGACTTGAAAGCGAAAGGGA
AACCAGAGGAGCTCTCTCGACGCAGGACTCGGCTTGCTGAAGCGCGCACGGCAAGAGGCGAGGGGCGGCG
ACTGGTGAGTACGCCAAAAATTTTGACTAGCGGAGGCTAGAAGGAGAGAGATGGGTGCGAGAGCGTCAGT
ATTAAGCGGGGGAGAATTAGATCGCGATGGGAAAAAATTCGGTTAAGGCCAGGGGGAAAGAAAAAATATA
AATTAAAACATATAGTATGGGCAAGCAGGGAGCTAGAACGATTCGCAGTTAATCCTGGCCTGTTAGAAAC
ATCAGAAGGCTGTAGACAAATACTGGGACAGCTACAACCATCCCTTCAGACAGGATCAGAAGAACTTAGA
TCATTATATAATACAGTAGCAACCCTCTATTGTGTGCATCAAAGGATAGAGATAAAAGACACCAAGGAAG
CTTTAGACAAGATAGAGGAAGAGCAAAACAAAAGTAAGACCACCGCACAGCAAGCGGCCGCTGATCTTCA
GACCTGGAGGAGGAGATATGAGGGACAATTGGAGAAGTGAATTATATAAATATAAAGTAGTAAAAATTGA
ACCATTAGGAGTAGCACCCACCAAGGCAAAGAGAAGAGTGGTGCAGAGAGAAAAAAGAGCAGTGGGAATA
GGAGCTTTGTTCCTTGGGTTCTTGGGAGCAGCAGGAAGCACTATGGGCGCAGCGTCAATGACGCTGACGG
TACAGGCCAGACAATTATTGTCTGGTATAGTGCAGCAGCAGAACAATTTGCTGAGGGCTATTGAGGCGCA
ACAGCATCTGTTGCAACTCACAGTCTGGGGCATCAAGCAGCTCCAGGCAAGAATCCTGGCTGTGGAAAGA
TACCTAAAGGATCAACAGCTCCTGGGGATTTGGGGTTGCTCTGGAAAACTCATTTGCACCACTGCTGTGC
CTTGGAATGCTAGTTGGAGTAATAAATCTCTGGAACAGATTTGGAATCACACGACCTGGATGGAGTGGGA
CAGAGAAATTAACAATTACACAAGCTTAATACACTCCTTAATTGAAGAATCGCAAAACCAGCAAGAAAAG
AATGAACAAGAATTATTGGAATTAGATAAATGGGCAAGTTTGTGGAATTGGTTTAACATAACAAATTGGC
TGTGGTATATAAAATTATTCATAATGATAGTAGGAGGCTTGGTAGGTTTAAGAATAGTTTTTGCTGTACT
TTCTATAGTGAATAGAGTTAGGCAGGGATATTCACCATTATCGTTTCAGACCCACCTCCCAACCCCGAGG
GGACCCGACAGGCCCGAAGGAATAGAAGAAGAAGGTGGAGAGAGAGACAGAGACAGATCCATTCGATTAG
TGAACGGATCGGCACTGCGTGCGCCAATTCTGCAGACAAATGGCAGTATTCATCCACAATTTTAAAAGAA
AAGGGGGGATTGGGGGGTACAGTGCAGGGGAAAGAATAGTAGACATAATAGCAACAGACATACAAACTAA
AGAATTACAAAAACAAATTACAAAAATTCAAAATTTTCGGGTTTATTACAGGGACAGCAGAGATCCAGTT
TGGTTAATTAACATTATGGCCTTAGGTCACTTCATCTCCATGGGGTTCTTCTTCTGATTTTCTAGAAAAT
GAGATGGGGGTGCAGAGAGCTTCCTCAGTGACCTGCCCAGGGTCACATCAGAAATGTCAGAGCTAGAACT
TGAACTCAGATTACTAATCTTAAATTCCATGCCTTGGGGGCATGCAAGTACGATATACAGAAGGAGTGAA
CTCATTAGGGCAGATGACCAATGAGTTTAGGAAAGAAGAGTCCAGGGCAGGGTACATCTACACCACCCGC
CCAGCCCTGGGTGAGTCCAGCCACGTTCACCTCATTATAGTTGCCTCTCTCCAGTCCTACCTTGACGGGA
AGCACAAGCAGAAACTGGGACAGGAGCCCCAGGAGACCAAATCTTCATGGTCCCTCTGGGAGGATGGGTG
GGGAGAGCTGTGGCAGAGGCCTCAGGAGGGGCCCTGCTGCTCAGTGGTGACAGATAGGGGTGAGAAAGCA
GACAGAGTCATTCCGTCAGCATTCTGGGTCTGTTTGGTACTTCTTCTCACGCTAAGGTGGCGGTGTGATA
TGCACAATGGCTAAAAAGCAGGGAGAGCTGGAAAGAAACAAGGACAGAGACAGAGGCCAAGTCAACCAGA
CCAATTCCCAGAGGAAGCAAAGAAACCATTACAGAGACTACAAGGGGGAAGGGAAGGAGAGATGAATTAG
CTTCCCCTGTAAACCTTAGAACCCAGCTGTTGCCAGGGCAACGGGGCAATACCTGTCTCTTCAGAGGAGA
TGAAGTTGCCAGGGTAACTACATCCTGTCTTTCTCAAGGACCATCCCAGAATGTGGCACCCACTAGCCGT
TACCATAGCAACTGCCTCTTTGCCCCACTTAATCCCATCCCGTCTGTTAAAAGGGCCCTATAGTTGGAGG
TGGGGGAGGTAGGAAGAGCGATGATCACTTGTGGACTAAGTTTGTTCACATCCCCTTCTCCAACCCCCTC
AGTACATCACCCTGGGAGAACAAGGTCCACTTGCTTCTGGGCCCACACAGTCCTGCAGTATTGTGTATAT
AAGGCCAGGGCAACGGAGGAGCAGGTTTTAAGTGAAAGGCAGGCAGGTGTTGGGGAGGCAGTTACCGGGG
CAACGGGAACAGGGCGTTTCGGAGGTGGTTGCCATGGGGACCTGGATGCTGACGAAGGCTCGCGAGGCTG
TGAGCAGCCACAGTGCCCTGCTCAGAAGCCCCAAGCTCGTCAGTCAAGCCGGTTCTCCGTTTGCACTCAG
GAGCACGGGCAGGCGAGTGGCCCCTAGTTCTGGGGGCAGCGGGGGATCCGCCACCATGATCGTGGACCAG
TTCGAGGAGGTGCTGATGAAGACCAGCCAGCTGTTCCCACTGCCAACCGCTACCCAGAGCGCCCAGCCAA
CCCACGTGGCCCCCGTGCCAACCGTGCTGCCCGACACCCCCATCTACGAGACCGTGGGCGACAGCGGCAG
CAAGACCCTGTGGGTGGTGTTCGTGCTGATGCTGATCGCCAGCGCCGCCTTCACCGCCCTGAGCTGGAAG
ATCCCCGTGAACAGGAGGCTGTACCACGTGATCACCACCATCATCACCCTGACCGCCGCCCTGAGCTACT
TCGCTATGGCTACCGGCCACGGAGTGGCCCTGAACAAGATCGTGATCAGGACCCAGCACGACCACGTGCC
CGACACCTACGAGACCGTGTACCGACAGGTGTACTACGCCAGGTACATCCAGTGGGCTATCACCACCCCA
CTGCTGCTGCTGGACCTGGGACTGCTGGCTGGAATGAGCGGAGCCCACATCTTCATGGCCATCGTGGCTG
ACCTGATCATGGTGCTGACCGGCCTGTTCGCTGCTTTCGGCAGCGAGGGAACCCCACAGAAGTGGGGATG
GTACACCATCGCCTGCATCGCCTACATCTTCGTGGTGTGGCACCTGGTGCTGAACGGCGGCGCCAACGCC
AGGGTGAAGGGCGAGAAGCTGAGGAGCTTCTTCGTGGCCATCGGAGCTTACACCCTGATCCTGTGGACCG
CTTACCCAATCGTGTGGGGACTGGCTGACGGAGCTAGGAAGATCGGAGTGGACGGAGAGATCATCGCTTA
CGCTGTGCTGGACGTGCTGGCTAAGGGAGTGTTCGGAGCTTGGCTGCTGGTGACCCACGCCAACCTGTCC
GGAATGGCCATCATCAAGGAGTTCATGCGCTTCAAGGTGCGCATGGAGGGCTCCGTGAACGGCCACGAGT
TCGAGATCGAGGGCGAGGGCGAGGGCCGCCCCTACGAGGGCTTTCAGACCGCTAAGCTGAAGGTGACCAA
GGGTGGCCCCCTGCCCTTCGCCTGGGACATCCTGTCCCCTCATTTCACCTACGGCTCCAAGGCCTACGTG
AAGCACCCCGCCGACATCCCCGACTACTTCAAGCTGTCCTTCCCCGAGGGCTTCAAGTGGGAGCGCGTGA
TGAACTACGAGGACGGCGGCGTGGTGACCGTGACCCAGGACTCCTCCCTGCAGGACGGCGAGTTCATCTA
CAAGGTGAAGCTGCGCGGCACCAACTTCCCCTCCGACGGCCCCGTGATGCAGAAGAAGACCATGGGCTGG
GAGGCCTCCTCCGAGCGGATGTACCCCGAGGACGGTGCCCTGAAGGGCAAGATCAAGATGAGGCTGAAGC
TGAAGGACGGCGGCCACTACACCTCCGAGGTCAAGACCACCTACAAGGCCAAGAAGCCCGTGCAGCTGCC
CGGCGCCTACATCGTCGACATCAAGTTGGACATCACCTCCCACAACGAGGACTACACCATCGTGGAACAG
TACGAACGCGCCGAGGGCCGCCACTCCACCGGCGGCATGGACGAGCTGTACAAGAAGAGCAGGATCACCA
GCGAGGGCGAGTACATCCCCCTGGACCAGATCGACATCAACGTGTTCTGCTACGAGAACGAGGTGTAATG
AGAATTCGATATCAAGCTTATCGATAATCAACCTCTGGATTACAAAATTTGTGAAAGATTGACTGGTATT
CTTAACTATGTTGCTCCTTTTACGCTATGTGGATACGCTGCTTTAATGCCTTTGTATCATGCTATTGCTT
CCCGTATGGCTTTCATTTTCTCCTCCTTGTATAAATCCTGGTTGCTGTCTCTTTATGAGGAGTTGTGGCC
CGTTGTCAGGCAACGTGGCGTGGTGTGCACTGTGTTTGCTGACGCAACCCCCACTGGTTGGGGCATTGCC
ACCACCTGTCAGCTCCTTTCCGGGACTTTCGCTTTCCCCCTCCCTATTGCCACGGCGGAACTCATCGCCG
CCTGCCTTGCCCGCTGCTGGACAGGGGCTCGGCTGTTGGGCACTGACAATTCCGTGGTGTTGTCGGGGAA
ATCATCGTCCTTTCCTTGGCTGCTCGCCTGTGTTGCCACCTGGATTCTGCGCGGGACGTCCTTCTGCTAC
GTCCCTTCGGCCCTCAATCCAGCGGACCTTCCTTCCCGCGGCCTGCTGCCGGCTCTGCGGCCTCTTCCGC
GTCTTCGCCTTCGCCCTCAGACGAGTCGGATCTCCCTTTGGGCCGCCTCCCCGCATCGATACCGTCGACC
TCGAGACCTAGAAAAACATGGAGCAATCACAAGTAGCAATACAGCAGCTACCAATGCTGATTGTGCCTGG
CTAGAAGCACAAGAGGAGGAGGAGGTGGGTTTTCCAGTCACACCTCAGGTACCTTTAAGACCAATGACTT
ACAAGGCAGCTGTAGATCTTAGCCACTTTTTAAAAGAAAAGGGGGGACTGGAAGGGCTAATTCACTCCCA
ACGAAGACAAGATATCCTTGATCTGTGGATCTACCACACACAAGGCTACTTCCCTGATTGGCAGAACTAC
ACACCAGGGCCAGGGATCAGATATCCACTGACCTTTGGATGGTGCTACAAGCTAGTACCAGTTGAGCAAG
AGAAGGTAGAAGAAGCCAATGAAGGAGAGAACACCCGCTTGTTACACCCTGTGAGCCTGCATGGGATGGA
TGACCCGGAGAGAGAAGTATTAGAGTGGAGGTTTGACAGCCGCCTAGCATTTCATCACATGGCCCGAGAG
CTGCATCCGGACTGTACTGGGTCTCTCTGGTTAGACCAGATCTGAGCCTGGGAGCTCTCTGGCTAACTAG
GGAACCCACTGCTTAAGCCTCAATAAAGCTTGCCTTGAGTGCTTCAAGTAGTGTGTGCCCGTCTGTTGTG
TGACTCTGGTAACTAGAGATCCCTCAGACCCTTTTAGTCAGTGTGGAAAATCTCTAGCAGGGCCCGTTTA
AACCCGCTGATCAGCCTCGACTGTGCCTTCTAGTTGCCAGCCATCTGTTGTTTGCCCCTCCCCCGTGCCT
TCCTTGACCCTGGAAGGTGCCACTCCCACTGTCCTTTCCTAATAAAATGAGGAAATTGCATCGCATTGTC
TGAGTAGGTGTCATTCTATTCTGGGGGGTGGGGTGGGGCAGGACAGCAAGGGGGAGGATTGGGAAGACAA
TAGCAGGCATGCTGGGGATGCGGTGGGCTCTATGGCTTCTGAGGCGGAAAGAACCAGCTGGGGCTCTAGG
GGGTATCCCC
[124 nt withheld, positions 7151-7274]
C
[91 nt withheld, positions 7276-7366]
A
[49 nt withheld, positions 7368-7416]
CCTTTGACGTTGGAGTCCACGTTCTTT
[37 nt withheld, positions 7444-7480]
ACCCTATCTCGGTCTATTCTTTTGATTTATAAGGGATTTTGCCGATTTCGGCCTATTGGTTAAAAAATGA
GCTGATTTAACAAAAATTTAACGCGAATTAATTCTGTGGAATGTGTGTCAGTTAGGGTGTGGAAAGTCCC
CAGGCTCCCCAGCAGGCAGAAGTATGCAAAGCATGCATCTCAATTAGTCAGCAACCAGGTGTGGAAAGTC
CCCAGGCTCCCCAGCAGGCAGAAGTATGCAAAGCATGCATCTCAATTAGTCAGCAACCATAGTCCCGCCC
CTAACTCCGCCCATCCCGCCCCTAACTCCGCCCAGTTCCGCCCATTCTCCGCCCCATGGCTGACTAATTT
TTTTTATTTATGCAGAGGCCGAGGCCGCCTCTGCCTCTGAGCTATTCCAGAAGTAGTGAGGAGGCTTTTT
TGGAGGCCTAGGCTTTTGCAAAAAGCTCCCGGGAGCTTGTATATCCATTTTCGGATCTGATCAGCACGTG
TTGACAATTAATCATCGGCATAGTATATCGGCATAGTATAATACGACAAGGTGAGGAACTAAACCATGGC
CAAGTTGACCAGTGCCGTTCCGGTGCTCACCGCGCGCGACGTCGCCGGAGCGGTCGAGTTCTGGACCGAC
CGGCTCGGGTTCTCCCGGGACTTCGTGGAGGACGACTTCGCCGGTGTGGTCCGGGACGACGTGACCCTGT
TCATCAGCGCGGTCCAGGACCAGGTGGTGCCGGACAACACCCTGGCCTGGGTGTGGGTGCGCGGCCTGGA
CGAGCTGTACGCCGAGTGGTCGGAGGTCGTGTCCACGAACTTCCGGGACGCCTCCGGGCCGGCCATGACC
GAGATCGGCGAGCAGCCGTGGGGGCGGGAGTTCGCCCTGCGCGACCCGGCCGGCAACTGCGTGCACTTCG
TGGCCGAGGAGCAGGACTGACACGTGCTACGAGATTTCGATTCCACCGCCGCCTTCTATGAAAGGTTGGG
CTTCGGAATCGTTTTCCGGGACGCCGGCTGGATGATCCTCCAGCGCGGGGATCTCATGCTGGAGTTCTTC
GCCCACCCCAACTTGTTTATTGCAGCTTATAATGGTTACAAATAAAGCAATAGCATCACAAATTTCACAA
ATAAAGCATTTTTTTCACTGCATTCTAGTTGTGGTTTGTCCAAACTCATCAATGTATCTTATCATGTCTG
TATACCGTCGACCTCTAGCTAGAGCTTGGCGTAATCATGGTCATAGCTGTTTCCTGTGTGAAATTGTTAT
CCGCTCACAATTCCACACAACATACGAGCCGGAAGCATAAAGTGTAAAGCCTGGGGTGCCTAATGAGTGA
GCTAACTCACATTAATTGCGTTGCGCTCACTGCCCGCTTTCCAGTCGGGAAACCTGTCGTGCCAGCTGCA
TTAATGAATCGGCCAACGCGCGGGGAGAGGCGGTTTGCGTATTGGGCGCTCTTCCGCTTCCTCGCTCACT
GACTCGCTGCGCTCGGTCGTTCGGCTGCGGCGAGCGGTATCAGCTCACTCAAAGGCGGTAATACGGTTAT
CCACAGAATCAGGGGATAACGCAGGAAAGAACATGTGAGCAAAAGGCCAGCAAAAGGCCAGGAACCGTAA
AAAGGCCGCGTTGCTGGCGTTTTTCCATAGGCTCCGCCCCCCTGACGAGCATCACAAAAATCGACGCTCA
AGTCAGAGGTGGCGAAACCCGACAGGACTATAAAGATACCAGGCGTTTCCCCCTGGAAGCTCCCTCGTGC
GCTCTCCTGTTCCGACCCTGCCGCTTACCGGATACCTGTCCGCCTTTCTCCCTTCGGGAAGCGTGGCGCT
TTCTCATAGCTCACGCTGTAGGTATCTCAGTTCGGTGTAGGTCGTTCGCTCCAAGCTGGGCTGTGTGCAC
GAACCCCCCGTTCAGCCCGACCGCTGCGCCTTATCCGGTAACTATCGTCTTGAGTCCAACCCGGTAAGAC
ACGACTTATCGCCACTGGCAGCAGCCACTGGTAACAGGATTAGCAGAGCGAGGTATGTAGGCGGTGCTAC
AGAGTTCTTGAAGTGGTGGCCTAACTACGGCTACACTAGAAGAACAGTATTTGGTATCTGCGCTCTGCTG
AAGCCAGTTACCTTCGGAAAAAGAGTTGGTAGCTCTTGATCCGGCAAACAAACCACCGCTGGTAGCGGTG
GTTTTTTTGTTTGCAAGCAGCAGATTACGCGCAGAAAAAAAGGATCTCAAGAAGATCCTTTGATCTTTTC
TACGGGGTCTGACGCTCAGTGGAACGAAAACTCACGTTAAGGGATTTTGGTCATGAGATTATCAAAAAGG
ATCTTCACCTAGATCCTTTTAAATTAAAAATGAAGTTTTAAATCAATCTAAAGTATATATGAGTAAACTT
GGTCTGACAGTTACCAATGCTTAATCAGTGAGGCACCTATCTCAGCGATCTGTCTATTTCGTTCATCCAT
AGTTGCCTGACTCCCCGTCGTGTAGATAACTACGATACGGGAGGGCTTACCATCTGGCCCCAGTGCTGCA
ATGATACCGCGAGACCCACGCTCACCGGCTCCAGATTTATCAGCAATAAACCAGCCAGCCGGAAGGGCCG
AGCGCAGAAGTGGTCCTGCAACTTTATCCGCCTCCATCCAGTCTATTAATTGTTGCCGGGAAGCTAGAGT
AAGTAGTTCGCCAGTTAATAGTTTGCGCAACGTTGTTGCCATTGCTACAGGCATCGTGGTGTCACGCTCG
TCGTTTGGTATGGCTTCATTCAGCTCCGGTTCCCAACGATCAAGGCGAGTTACATGATCCCCCATGTTGT
GCAAAAAAGCGGTTAGCTCCTTCGGTCCTCCGATCGTTGTCAGAAGTAAGTTGGCCGCAGTGTTATCACT
CATGGTTATGGCAGCACTGCATAATTCTCTTACTGTCATGCCATCCGTAAGATGCTTTTCTGTGACTGGT
GAGTACTCAACCAAGTCATTCTGAGAATAGTGTATGCGGCGACCGAGTTGCTCTTGCCCGGCGTCAATAC
GGGATAATACCGCGCCACATAGCAGAACTTTAAAAGTGCTCATCATTGGAAAACGTTCTTCGGGGCGAAA
ACTCTCAAGGATCTTACCGCTGTTGAGATCCAGTTCGATGTAACCCACTCGTGCACCCAACTGATCTTCA
GCATCTTTTACTTTCACCAGCGTTTCTGGGTGAGCAAAAACAGGAAGGCAAAATGCCGCAAAAAAGGGAA
TAAGGGCGACACGGAAATGTTGAATACTCATACTCTTCCTTTTTCAATATTATTGAAGCATTTATCAGGG
TTATTGTCTCATGAGCGGATACATATTTGAATGTATTTAGAAAAATAAACAAATAGGGGTTCCGCGCACA
TTTCCCCGAAAAGTGCCACCTGACG
Features (pLannotate 1.2.2; 32 found; start..end, strand, type, name):
     31..83      -  misc_feature   bom (fragment): basis of mobility region from pBR322
    238..617     +  enhancer       CMV enhancer: human cytomegalovirus immediate early enhancer
    618..817     +  promoter       CMV promoter: human cytomegalovirus (CMV) immediate early promoter
    835..1015    +  LTR            5' LTR (truncated): truncated 5' long terminal repeat (LTR) from HIV-1
   1062..1187    +  misc_feature   HIV-1 Ψ: packaging signal of human immunodeficiency virus type 1
   1171..1534    +  CDS            HIV-1 gag (fragment): gag protein from human immunodeficiency virus 1; gag
   1680..1913    +  misc_feature   RRE: The Rev response element (RRE) of HIV-1 allows for Rev-dependent mRNA export from the nucleus to the cytoplasm.
   2290..2390    +  CDS            Rev (fragment): human immunodeficiency virus 1 (HIV-1) Rev protein; rev; enhances nuclear export of unspliced and incompletely spliced viral mRNAs
   2440..2557    +  misc_feature   cPPT/CTS: central polypurine tract and central termination sequence of HIV-1
   2602..3890    +  promoter       CaMKII promoter: promoter for the mouse calcium/calmodulin-dependent kinase II α subunit
   3972..4748    +  CDS            nop-1 (fragment): NOP1_NEUCR - Experimental evidence at protein level: Swiss-Prot protein existence level 1. Could facilitate a sensory photoresponse. From Neurospora crassa (strain ATCC 24698 / 74-OR23-1A / CBS 708.71 / DSM 1257 / FGSC 987).
   4737..5444    +  CDS            mOrange2: mOrange2 is a basic (constitutively fluorescent) orange fluorescent protein published in 2008, derived from Discosoma sp.. It has high acid sensitivity.
   5445..5504    +  CDS            KCNJ2 (fragment): KCNJ2_HUMAN - Also known as IRK1. Experimental evidence at protein level: Swiss-Prot protein existence level 1. Probably participates in establishing action potential waveform and excitability of neuronal and muscle tissues. Inward rectifier potassium channels are characterized by a greater tendency to allow potassium to flow into the cell rather than out of it. Their voltage dependence is regulated by the concentration of extracellular potassium; as external potassium is raised, the voltage range of the channel opening shifts to more positive voltages. The inward rectification is mainly due t
   5532..5556    +  misc_feature   MCS (fragment): pBluescript multiple cloning site
   5556..6144    +  misc_feature   WPRE: woodchuck hepatitis virus posttranscriptional regulatory element
   6081..6662    +  CDS            nef (fragment): NEF_HV1H2 - Experimental evidence at protein level: Swiss-Prot protein existence level 1. Extracellular Nef protein targets CD4(+) T-lymphocytes for apoptosis by interacting with CXCR4 surface receptors. From Human immunodeficiency virus type 1 group M subtype B (isolate HXB2) (HIV-1).
   6669..6849    +  LTR            5' LTR (truncated): truncated 5' long terminal repeat (LTR) from HIV-1
   6881..7105    +  polyA_signal   bGH poly(A) signal: bovine growth hormone polyadenylation signal
   7109..7130    +  promoter       SV40 promoter (fragment): SV40 enhancer and early promoter
   7151..7579    +  rep_origin     f1 ori (sequence partly withheld): f1 bacteriophage origin of replication; arrow indicates direction of (+) strand synthesis
   7593..7922    +  promoter       SV40 promoter: SV40 enhancer and early promoter
   7970..8017    +  promoter       EM7 promoter: synthetic bacterial promoter&nbsp
   8036..8410    +  CDS            BleoR: antibiotic-binding protein; Sh ble from Streptoalloteichus hindustanus; confers resistance to bleomycin, phleomycin, and Zeocin™
   8420..8545    +  CDS            ble (fragment): BLE_KLEPN - Experimental evidence at protein level: Swiss-Prot protein existence level 1. Binding protein with a strong affinity to the bleomycin family of antibiotics. Binds to CL990; an antimitotic-antibiotic compound. From Klebsiella pneumoniae.
   8540..8661    +  polyA_signal   SV40 poly(A) signal: SV40 polyadenylation signal
   8732..8754    -  protein_bind   lac operator (fragment): The lac repressor binds to the lac operator to inhibit transcription in E. coli. This inhibition can be relieved by adding lactose or isopropyl-β-D-thiogalactopyranoside (IPTG). lac repressor encoded by lacI
   8758..8788    -  promoter       lac promoter: promoter for the E. coli lac operon
   8803..8824    -  protein_bind   CAP binding site: CAP binding activates transcription in the presence of cAMP. E. coli catabolite activator protein
   8837..8929    -  CDS            lacI (fragment): lac repressor; lacI; The lac repressor binds to the lac operator to inhibit transcription in E. coli. This inhibition can be relieved by adding lactose or isopropyl-β-D-thiogalactopyranoside (IPTG).
   9112..9700    -  rep_origin     ori: high-copy-number ColE1/pMB1/pBR322/pUC origin of replication
   9871..10731   -  CDS            AmpR: β-lactamase; bla; confers resistance to ampicillin, carbenicillin, and related antibiotics
  10732..10836   -  promoter       AmpR promoter: bla
