[The description below was written by a language model from this plasmid's Addgene catalogue record and pLannotate feature annotations shown in this document.]
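Description:
pLenti-CamkII-MacQ-mOrange2 is an HIV-1-based lentiviral transfer plasmid of about 10.9 kb for expressing a genetically encoded voltage sensor in mammalian neurons. It is propagated in E. coli on a high-copy ColE1/pUC-type origin with ampicillin selection (AmpR), and also carries an f1 origin. The viral genome is transcribed from a CMV enhancer/promoter fused to a truncated 5' LTR, followed by the Ψ packaging signal with a gag fragment, the Rev response element for Rev-dependent nuclear export, and the cPPT/CTS. A second truncated LTR and a bGH polyadenylation signal close the viral unit. Outside the LTRs, an SV40/EM7 promoter pair drives a bleomycin/Zeocin resistance gene with an SV40 poly(A) signal.

The payload, cloned between BamHI and EcoRI sites, is expressed from the mouse CaMKIIα promoter, which is commonly used to favour expression in excitatory neurons. It encodes the Mac rhodopsin from Leptosphaeria maculans carrying the D139Q substitution (MacQ). The automated annotation labels this region as a fragment of the Neurospora opsin nop-1, presumably through homology. The opsin is fused in frame to the orange fluorescent protein mOrange2, followed by a short KCNJ2 (Kir2.1) fragment; short Kir2.1 sequences of this kind are typically added to improve membrane trafficking, though the record does not state its role here. A WPRE downstream enhances transcript expression.

According to the associated publication title, the fusion acts as a FRET-opsin sensor for imaging neural spiking in brain tissue. The depositor notes that the full sequence on file lacks the D139Q mutation, although repository quality-control sequencing confirmed it in the plasmid.
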