Addgene plasmid #48761: pLenti-CamkII-MacQ-mOrange2
Purpose: sensor
Depositing lab: Mark Schnitzer. Depositing organization: Stanford University. Publication: Imaging neural spiking in brain tissue using FRET-opsin protein voltage sensors. Gong Y, Wagner MJ, Zhong Li J, Schnitzer MJ. Nat Commun. 2014 Apr 22;5:3674. doi: 10.1038/ncomms4674. PubMed 24755708.
Backbone
  Vector backbone: pLenti
  Backbone size w/o insert (bp): 9240
  Total vector size (bp): 10866
  Vector type: Mammalian Expression, Lentiviral
Growth in bacteria
  Bacterial resistance: Ampicillin, 100 μg/mL
  Growth temperature: 37°C
  Growth strain: Stbl3
  Copy number: High Copy
Gene/Insert
  Gene/Insert name: macQ-mOrange
  Species: L. maculans
  Insert size (bp): 1626
  Mutation: mac-D139Q
  Promoter: CamKIIa
  Cloning method: Restriction Enzyme; 5′ cloning site BamHI (not destroyed); 3′ cloning site EcoRI (not destroyed)
  Sequencing primers: 5′ ctgacgaaggctcgcgaggc; 3′ gccatacgggaagcaatagcatg
Terms and licenses: Academic/Nonprofit Terms; Industry Terms: Not Available to Industry
Depositor comments: Note: the full sequence does not include the noted mac-D139Q mutation. This mutation was confirmed in the Addgene QC sequence.
How to cite: pLenti-CamkII-MacQ-mOrange2 was a gift from Mark Schnitzer (Addgene plasmid # 48761 ; http://n2t.net/addgene:48761 ; RRID:Addgene_48761)
