>Addgene plasmid #48761 | pLenti-CamkII-MacQ-mOrange2 | addgene partial sequence | sequence record 77035 | WPRE-R 5'-CATAGCGTAAAAGGAGCAACA-3'
ATTTTGTAATCCAGAGGTTGATTATCGATAAGCTTGATATCGAATTCTCATTACACCCCGTTCTCGTAGC
AGAACACGTTGATGTCGATCTGGTCCAGGGGGATGTACTCGCCCTCGCTGGTGATCCTGCTCTTCTTGTA
CAGCTCGTCCATGCCGCCGGTGGAGTGGCGGCCCTCGGCGCGTTCGTACTGTTCCACGATGGTGTAGTCC
TCGTTGTGGGAGGTGATGTCCAACTTGATGTCGACGATGTAGGCGCCGGGCAGCTGCACGGGCTTCTTGG
CCTTGTAGGTGGTCTTGACCTCGGAGGTGTAGTGGCCGCCGTCCTTCAGCTTCAGCCTCATCTTGATCTT
GCCCTTCAGGGCACCGTCCTCGGGGTACATCCGCTCGGAGGAGGCCTCCCAGCCCATGGTCTTCTTCTGC
ATCACGGGGCCGTCGGAGGGGAAGTTGGTGCCGCGCAGCTTCACCTTGTAGATGAACTCGCCGTCCTGCA
GGGAGGAGTCCTGGGTCACGGTCACCACGCCGCCGTCCTCGTAGTTCATCACGCGCTCCCACTTGAAGCC
CTCGGGGAAGGACAGCTTGAAGTAGTCGGGGATGTCGGCGGGGTGCTTCACGTAGGCCTTGGAGCCGTAG
GTGAAATGAGGGGACAGGATGTCCCAGGCGAAGGGCAGGGGGCCACCCTTGGTCACCTTCAGCTTAGCGG
TCTGAAAGCCCTCGTAGGGGCGGCCCTCGCCCTCGCCCTCGATCTCGAACTCGTGGCCGTTCACGGAGCC
CTCCATGCGCACCTTGAAGCGCATGAACTCCTTGATGATAGCCATT
