>Addgene plasmid #48761 | pLenti-CamkII-MacQ-mOrange2 | addgene partial sequence | sequence record 77037 | mCaMKIIapro-F 5'-gcctctttgccccacttaat-3'
TAGTTGGAGGTGGGGGAGGTAGGAAGAGCGATGATCACTTGTGGACTAAGTTTGTTCGCATCCCCTTCTC
CAACCCCCTCAGTACATCACCCTGGGGGAACAGGGTCCACTTGCTCCTGGGCCCACACAGTCCTGCAGTA
TTGTGTATATAAGGCCAGGGCAAAGAGGAGCAGGTTTTAAAGTGAAAGGCAGGCAGGTGTTGGGGAGGCA
GTTACCGGGGCAACGGGAACAGGGCGTTTCGGAGGTGGTTGCCATGGGGACCTGGATGCTGACGAAGGCT
CGCGAGGCTGTGAGCAGCCACAGTGCCCTGCTCAGAAGCCCCAAGCTCGTCAGTCAAGCCGGTTCTCCGT
TTGCACTCAGGAGCACGGGCAGGCGAGTGGCCCCTAGTTCTGGGGGCAGCGGGGGATCCGCCACCATGAT
CGTGGACCAGTTCGAGGAGGTGCTGATGAAGACCAGCCAGCTGTTCCCACTGCCAACCGCTACCCAGAGC
GCCCAGCCAACCCACGTGGCCCCCGTGCCAACCGTGCTGCCCGACACCCCCATCTACGAGACCGTGGGCG
ACAGCGGCAGCAAGACCCTGTGGGTGGTGTTCGTGCTGATGCTGATCGCCAGCGCCGCCTTCACCGCCCT
GAGCTGGAAGATCCCCGTGAACAGGAGGCTGTACCACGTGATCACCACCATCATCACCCTGACCGCCGCC
CTGAGCTACTTCGCTATGGCTACCGGCCACGGAGTGGCCCTGAACAAGATCGTGATCAGGACCCAGCACG
ACCACGTGCCCGACACCTACGAGACCGTGTACCGACAGGTGTACTACGCC
