>Addgene plasmid #48761 | pLenti-CamkII-MacQ-mOrange2 | addgene partial sequence | sequence record 77038 | Mombaerts mRFPup 5'-GTGGCCGTTCACGGAGCCCTCCATG-3'
TTCCGGACAGGTTGGCGTGGGTCACCAGCAGCCAAGCTCCGAACACTCCCTTAGCCAGCACGTCCAGCAC
AGCGTAAGCGATGATCTCTCCGTCCACTCCGATCTTCCTAGCTCCGTCAGCCAGTCCCCACACGATTGGG
TAAGCGGTCCACAGGATCAGGGTGTAAGCTCCGATGGCCACGAAGAAGCTCCTCAGCTTCTCGCCCTTCA
CCCTGGCGTTGGCGCCGCCGTTCAGCACCAGGTGCCACACCACGAAGATGTAGGCGATGCAGGCGATGGT
GTACCATCCCCACTTCTGTGGGGTTCCCTCGCTGCCGAAAGCAGCGAACAGGCCGGTCAGCACCATGATC
AGGTCAGCCACGATGGCCATGAAGATGTGGGCTCCGCTCATTCCAGCCAGCAGTCCCAGGTCCAGCAGCA
GCAGTGGGGTGGTGATAGCCCACTGGATGTACCTGGCGTAGTACACCTGTCGGTACACGGTCTCGTAGGT
GTCGGGCACGTGGTCGTGCTGGGTCCTGATCACGATCTTGTTCAGGGCCACTCCGTGGCCGGTAGCCATA
GCGAAGTAGCTCAGGGCGGCGGTCAGGGTGATGATGGTGGTGATCACGTGGTACAGCCTCCTGTTCACGG
GGATCTTCCAGCTCAGGGCGGTGAAGGCGGCGCTGGCGATCAGCATCAGCACGAACACCACCCACAGGGT
CTTGCTGCCGCTGTCGCCCACGGTCTCGTAGATGG
